>Addgene plasmid #192262 | iCAP-ROOT | addgene full sequence | sequence record 379257 | Addgene NGS Result
TCAGTTGGGTGCACGAGTGGGTTACATCGAACTGGATCTCAACAGCGGTAAGATCCTTGAGAGTTTTCGC
CCCGAAGAACGTTTTCCAATGATGAGCACTTTTAAAGTTCTGCTATGTGGCGCGGTATTATCCCGTATTG
ACGCCGGGCAAGAGCAACTCGGTCGCCGCATACACTATTCTCAGAATGACTTGGTTGAGTACTCACCAGT
CACAGAAAAGCATCTTACGGATGGCATGACAGTAAGAGAATTATGCAGTGCTGCCATAACCATGAGTGAT
AACACTGCGGCCAACTTACTTCTGACAACGATCGGAGGACCGAAGGAGCTAACCGCTTTTTTGCACAACA
TGGGGGATCATGTAACTCGCCTTGATCGTTGGGAACCGGAGCTGAATGAAGCCATACCAAACGACGAGCG
TGACACCACGATGCCTGTAGCAATGGCAACAACGTTGCGCAAACTATTAACTGGCGAACTACTTACTCTA
GCTTCCCGGCAACAATTAATAGACTGGATGGAGGCGGATAAAGTTGCAGGACCACTTCTGCGCTCGGCCC
TTCCGGCTGGCTGGTTTATTGCTGATAAATCTGGAGCCGGTGAGCGTGGGTCTCGCGGTATCATTGCAGC
ACTGGGGCCAGATGGTAAGCCCTCCCGTATCGTAGTTATCTACACGACGGGGAGTCAGGCAACTATGGAT
GAACGAAATAGACAGATCGCTGAGATAGGTGCCTCACTGATTAAGCATTGGTAACTGTCAGACCAAGTTT
ACTCATATATACTTTAGATTGATTTAAAACTTCATTTTTAATTTAAAAGGATCTAGGTGAAGATCCTTTT
TGATAATCTCATGACCAAAATCCCTTAACGTGAGTTTTCGTTCCACTGAGCGTCAGACCCCGTAGAAAAG
ATCAAAGGATCTTCTTGAGATCCTTTTTTTCTGCGCGTAATCTGCTGCTTGCAAACAAAAAAACCACCGC
TACCAGCGGTGGTTTGTTTGCCGGATCAAGAGCTACCAACTCTTTTTCCGAAGGTAACTGGCTTCAGCAG
AGCGCAGATACCAAATACTGTTCTTCTAGTGTAGCCGTAGTTAGGCCACCACTTCAAGAACTCTGTAGCA
CCGCCTACATACCTCGCTCTGCTAATCCTGTTACCAGTGGCTGCTGCCAGTGGCGATAAGTCGTGTCTTA
CCGGGTTGGACTCAAGACGATAGTTACCGGATAAGGCGCAGCGGTCGGGCTGAACGGGGGGTTCGTGCAC
ACAGCCCAGCTTGGAGCGAACGACCTACACCGAACTGAGATACCTACAGCGTGAGCTATGAGAAAGCGCC
ACGCTTCCCGAAGGGAGAAAGGCGGACAGGTATCCGGTAAGCGGCAGGGTCGGAACAGGAGAGCGCACGA
GGGAGCTTCCAGGGGGAAACGCCTGGTATCTTTATAGTCCTGTCGGGTTTCGCCACCTCTGACTTGAGCG
TCGATTTTTGTGATGCTCGTCAGGGGGGCGGAGCCTATGGAAAAACGCCAGCAACGCGGCCTTTTTACGG
TTCCTGGCCTTTTGCTGGCCTTTTGCTCACATGTTCTTTCCTGCGTTATCCCCTGATTCTGTGGATAACC
GTATTACCGCCTTTGAGTGAGCTGATACCGCTCGCCGCAGCCGAACGACCGAGCGCAGCGAGTCAGTGAG
CGAGGAAGCGGAAGAGCGCCCAATACGCAAACCGCCTCTCCCCGCGCGTTGGCCGATTCATTAATGCAGC
TGGCACGACAGGTTTCCCGACTGGAAAGCGGGCAGTGAGCGCAACGCAATTAATGTGAGTTAGCTCACTC
ATTAGGCACCCCAGGCTTTACACTTTATGCTTCCGGCTCGTATGTTGTGTGGAATTGTGAGCGGATAACA
ATTTCACACAGGAAACAGCTATGACCATGATTACGCCAAGCGCGCAATTAACCCTCACTAAAGGGAACAA
AAGCTGGAGCTCCACCGCGGTGGCGGCCGCTCTAGTCGAGCGGCCGCCAGTGTGATGGATATCTGCAGAA
TTCGGCTTGGCGGCTGCGCGTTCAAACCTCCCGCTTCAAAATGGAGACCCTGCGTGCTCACTCGGGCTTA
AATACCCAGCGTGACCACATGGTGTCGCAAAATGTCGCAAAACACTCACGTGACCTCTAATACAGGACCT
CTAGTCCTGCAGGTTTAAACGAATTCGCCCTTCGCAGAGACCAAAGTTCAACTGAAACGAATTAAACGGT
TTATTGATTAACAAGCAATTACAGATTACGAGTCAGGTATCTGGTGCCAATGGGGCGGGGTTCACTATAT
ACACCTTCAGTATTAACAGCAAATTCAACATTATTAGACTTGTAATAGTTGGAAGTGTACTGGATCTCCG
GGTTCCAGCGCTTGCTGTTTTCCTTCTGCAGCTCCCACTCGATCTCCACGCTGACTTGGCCAGTAGAATA
CTGGGTGATGAAAGAGTTCAGCTTGTCCTTGTTGAAGGCCGTTGGAGGATCCGCAGGTACAGGTGTGTTT
TTGATGAGGATCTGAGGAGGCGGGTGCTTCATTCCAAACCCTCCCATCAGCGGAGAAGGGTGAAAGTTGC
CGTCCGTGTGAGGAATTTTGGCCCAAATGGGTCCTTGCAGGTACACATCTCTGTCCTGCCAAACCATACC
CGGAAGTATTCCTTGGTTTTGAACCCAACCGGTCTGCGCCTGTGCATGATCCCCCATATTAGGAATTTGG
GCACTCTGGTGGTTTGTGGCCACTTGTCCATAGGACTCCGTTGCTACCGGGTTAGTAGTTTTAATTTCTT
CTTCGTTGGTTATCATGACTTTGTCCGCATCCACGTTGTCTCTTCCAGTTCCTTGTTTGCCAAAAATTAA
AGATCCAGACAAAGGAAAGAAACGGTCCTCTCCTTCTTTGTGGCTGGCCATAGCAGGTCCAGGATTCATC
AAGCTATTACGTCCATTGAGAGCCCAAGAAGAAGCTCCAGGCCAAGCAAATTCGCTGTTGTTGTTTTGAG
TCACAGTGGTTGAGACACGTTGTTGTCGGTAGCTGGGTCCAGGTATGTAGTTTCTTCCCTGGACAGCCAT
GTTGCTGGGTCCGGCCACACTGAATTTTAGCGTTTGTTGATTCTGTCCAGAACCGTTAATAGTTCTAGAG
AGATAGTACAAGTATTGGTCGATGAGTGGATTCATTAGTCGGTCCAGGCTTTGGCTGTGAGCGTAGCTGC
TATGGAAAGGTACGTTCTCAAACTCGTAGCTGAACTGGAAGTTGTTACCCGTTCTTAGCATTTGCGACGG
GAAATATTCCAGGCAGTAAAAGGACGAACGACCCACGGCCTGGCTTCCATCATTAAGCGTCAGATACCCG
TACTGAGGAATCATGAAAACGTCCGCTGGGAACGGCGGGAGGCAGCCCTCGTGAGCCGACCCGAGCACGT
ACGGGAGCTGATAGTCTGAGTCCGTGAAGACCTGGACCGTGCTGGTAAGGTTATTGGCGATGGTCTTGAC
TCCATTGTTGTCCGTAACCTCTTTGACCTGAATGTTGAAGAGCTTGAAGTTGAGTCGCTTAGGCCGGAAT
CCCCAGTTGTTGTTGATGAGTCGCTGCCAGTCACGTGGTGAGAAGTGGCAGTGGAATCTGTTGAAGTCAA
AATACCCCCAGGGGGTGCTGTAGCCGAAGTAGGCGTTGTCATTTGAAGATCCTCCAGATGTGCTGTTGGA
GATTTGCTTGTAGAGGTGATTGTTGTAGGTGGGCAGGGCCCAGGTTCGGGTGCTGGTGGTGATGACTCTG
TCCCCCAGCCATTGGGAATCGCAATGCCAATTTCCCGAGGAACTACCCACTCCATCGGCACCTTCGTTAT
TGTCTGCCACTGGTGCGCCACCACCTGAAGCCATTGTAAGAGATCCCACACCTGAGGGGGCTGCGGGAGG
TTCTCCGATTGGTTGAGGGTCTGGGACTGACTCTGTGTCGCCAGTCTGACCGAAATTGAGTCTCTTTTTA
GCGGGCTGTGCACCCGATTTGCCAATACCCGCGGAGGAGTCCGGTTCCTGAGGAGACTGCTCTACAGGCC
TCTTCTTTCCAGGAGCCGTCTTAGCCGCTTCCTCAACCAGACCAAGAGGTTCAAGAAGCCTCTTTTTGGC
CTGGAAGACTGCTCGCCCGAGGTTGCCCCCAAAAGACGTATCTTCTTTGAGCCGCTCCTGGAACTCGGCG
TCGGCGTGGTTGTACTTGAGGTACGGGTTGTCTCCGGCCTTGAGCTGCTGGTCGTAGGCCTTGTCGTGCT
CGAGGGCCGCCGCGTCTGCTGCGTTGACCGGCTCCCCCTTGTCGAGTCCGTTGCCGGGTCCAAGGTATTT
GTAACCCGGAAGCACAAGACCTCGAGCGTTGTCTTGATGTTGTTGATTTGCCTTGGGTTGAGGGGCTCCA
GGTTTCAAAGCCCACCACTCGCGAATTCCTTCACTAAGGTTGTCCTCGAGCCAATCTGGAAGATAACCAT
CGGCAGCCATACCTGGTTTAAGTCATTTATTGTTCAGAAACACAGTCATCCAAGTCCACATTGACCAGGT
CGCAAGCAGTGCAAGCGTCTGGCACCTTTCCCATGATGTGATGAATGTAGCACAGTTTCTGATACGCCTT
TTTGACGACAGAAACGGGTTGAGATTCTGACACGGGAAAGCACTCTAAACAGTCTTTGACACCGTGAGTG
AAGCAGATATTTGAATTCTGATTCAGTCTCTCGCATTGTCTGCAGGGAAACAGCATCAGATTCATGCCCA
CGTGACGAGAACATTTGTTTTGGTACCTGTCCGCGTAGTTGATCGAAGCTAGCGGTCGCAGAGGAGCGGG
ATCAACAGTCACGTCTGAACTGCGAGGCGTCTCGGGAACAAATGAGAGCCTGGCCCGCTTCTCCAGACTT
TTATAGCTAGTATTGGTGACGTCACCCAGTGGGCGTTTTAGAGATTTCTCCGCCCCTTTAGTTCCCGCCA
ATTCCCTGGGAACTTTAAACTCGTGAGTCACCGGCACCTGATTGACCTTTGCCCAAGCAAAAAAGTCCTT
GACTTCCTGCTTAGTAATCTTGCCAAAATCTGGCGGGAGCCGCTTAGTCAGTTCAAATTTGAACAGATCT
CTCTGCTTATATAGGGGGTACCTTCTCTATCACTGATAGGGAGCTCGAGACGTGTCGACTTCTCTATCAC
TGATAGGGAGACGTTCTAGACGTACCTTCTCTATCACTGATAGGGAGCTCGAGACGTGTCGACTTCTCTA
TCACTGATAGGGAGACGTTCTAGACGTACCTTCTCTATCACTGATAGGGAGCTCGAGACGTGTCGACTTC
TCTATCACTGATAGGGAGACGTTCTAGACGTACCTTCTCTATCACTGATAGGGAGCTCGAGACGTGTCGA
CTTCTCTATCACTGATAGGGAGACGTCAGGTGGCACTTGATAGCTTGATTCGAGCCCCAGCTGGTTCTTT
CCGCCTCAGAAGCCATAGAGCCCACCGCATCCCCAGCATGCCTGCTATTGTCTTCCCAATCCTCCCCCTT
GCTGTCCTGCCCCACCCCACCCCCCAGAATAGAATGACACCTACTCAGACAATGCGATGCAATTTCCTCA
TTTTATTAGGAAAGGACAGTGGGAGTGGCACCTTCCAGGGTCAAGGAAGGCACGGGGGAGGGGCAAACAA
CAGATGGCTGGCAACTAGAAGGCACAGTCGAGGCTGATCAGCGAGCTCTAGCATTTAGGTGACACTATAG
AATAGGGCCCTCTAGATCGAATTCATGCATTTACCCGGGGAGCATGTCAAGGTCAAAATCGTCAAGAGCG
TCAGCAGGCAGCATATCAAGGTCAAAGTCGTCAAGGGCATCGGCTGGGAGCATGTCTAAGTCAAAATCGT
CAAGGGCGTCGGCCGGCCCGCCGCTTTCGCACTTTAGCTGTTTCTCCAGGCCACATATGATTAGTTCCAG
GCCGAAAAGGAAGGCAGGTTCGGCTCCCTGCCGGTCGAACAGCTCAATTGCTTGTCTCAGAAGTGGGGGC
ATAGAATCGGTGGTAGGTGTCTCTCTTTCCTCTTTTGCTACTTGATGCTCCTGTTCCTCCAATACGCAGC
CCAGTGTAAAGTGGCCCACGGCGGACAGAGCGTACAGTGCGTTCTCCAGGGAGAAGCCTTGCTGACACAG
GAACGCGAGCTGATTTTCCAGGGTTTCGTACTGTTTCTCTGTTGGGCGGGTGCCGAGATGCACTTTAGCC
CCGTCGCGATGTGAGAGGAGAGCACAGCGGAATGACTTGGCGTTGTTCCGCAGAAAGTCTTGCCATGACT
CGCCTTCCAGGGGGCAGAAGTGGGTATGATGCCTGTCCAGCATCTCGATGGCCAGGGCATCGAGCAGGGC
CCGCTTGTTCTTCACGTGCCAGTACAGGGTAGGCTGCTCAACTCCCAGCTTTTGAGCGAGTTTCCTTGTC
GTCAGGCCTTCGATACCGACTTCATTGAGTAATTCCAGAGCGCCGTTTATGACTTTAGATTTATCCAGCC
GACTCATACCTGGTTTAAGTCATTTATTGTTCAGAAACACAGTCATCCAAGTCCACATTGACCAGGTCGC
AAGCAGTGCAAGCGTCTGGCACCTTTCCCATGATGTGATGAATGTAGCACAGTTTCTGATACGCCTTTTT
GACGACAGAAACGGGTTGAGATTCTGACACGGGAAAGCACTCTAAACAGTCTTTGACACCGTGAGTGAAG
CAGATATTTGAATTCTGATTCAGTCTCTCGCATTGTCTGCAGGGAAACAGCATCAGATTCATGCCCACGT
GACGAGAACATTTGTTTTGGTACCTGTCCGCGTAGTTGATCGAAGCTTCCGCGTCTGACGTCGATGGCTG
CGCAACTGACTCGCGCACCCGTTTGGGCTCACTTATATCTGCGTCACTGGGGGCGGGTCTTTTCTTGGCT
CCACCCTTTTTGACGTAGAATTCATGCTCCACCTCAACCACGTGATCCTTTGCCCACCGGAAAAAGTCTT
TGACTTCCTGCTTGGTGACCTTCCCAAAGTCATGATCCAGACGGCGGGTGAGTTCAAATTTGAACATCCG
GTCTTGCAACGGCTGCTGGTGTTCGAAGGTCGTTGAGTTCCCGTCAATCACGGCGCACATGTTGGTGTTG
GAGGTGACGATCACGGGAGTCGGGTCTATCTGGGCCGAGGACTTGCATTTCTGGTCCACGCGCACCTTGC
TTCCTCCGAGAATGGCTTTGGCCGACTCCACGACCTTGGCGGTCATCTTCCCCTCCTCCCACCAGATCAC
CATCTTGTCGACACAGTCGTTGAAGGGAAAGTTCTCATTGGTCCAGTTTACGCACCCGTAGAAGGGCACA
GTGTGGGCTATGGCCTCCGCGATGTTGGTCTTCCCGGTAGTTGCAGGCCCAAACAGCCAGATGGTGTTCC
TCTTGCCGAACTTTTTCGTGGCCCATCCCAGAAAGACGGAAGCCGCATATTGGGGATCGTACCCGTTTAG
TTCCAAAATTTTATAAATCCGATTGCTGGAAATGTCCTCCACGGGCTGCTGGCCCACCAGGTAGTCGGGG
GCGGTTTTAGTCAGGCTCATAATCTTTCCCGCATTGTCCAAGGCAGCCTTGATTTGGGACCGCGAGTTGG
AGGCCGCATTGAAGGAGATGTATGAGGCCTGGTCCTCCTGGATCCACTGCTTCTCCGAGGTAATCCCCTT
GTCCACGAGCCACCCGACCAGCTCCATGTACCTGGCTGAAGTTTTTGATCTGATCACCGGCGCATCAGAA
TTGGGATTCTGATTCTCTTTGTTCTGCTCCTGCGTCTGCGACACGTGCGTCAGATGCTGCGCCACCAACC
GTTTACGCTCCGTGAGATTCAAACAGGCGCTTAAATACTGTTCCATATTAGTCCACGCCCACTGGAGCTC
AGGCTGGGTTTTGGGGAGCAAGTAATTGGGGATGTAGCACTCATCCACCACCTTGTTCCCGCCTCCGGCG
CCATTTCTGGTCTTTGTGACCGCGAACCAGTTTGGCAAAGTCGGCTCGATCCCGCGGTAAATTCTCTGAA
TCAGTTTTTCGCGAATCTGACTCAGGAAACGTCCCAAAACCATGGATTTCACCCCGGTGGTTTCCACGAG
CACGTGCATGTGGAAGTAGCTCTCTCCCTTCTCAAATTGCACAAAGAAAAGAGCCTCCGGGGCCTTACTC
ACACGGCGCCATTCCGTCAGAAAGTCGCGCTGCAGCTTCTCGGCCACGGTCAGGGGTGCCTGCTCAATCA
GATTCAGATCCATGTCAGAATCTGGCGGCAACTCCCATTCCTTCTCGGCCACCCAGTTCACAAAGCTGTC
AGAAATGCCGGGCAGATGCTCGTCAAGGTCGCTGGGGACCTTAATCACAATCTCGTAAAACCCCGGCATG
GCGGCTGCGCGTTCAAACCTCCCGCTTCAAAATGGAGACCCTGCGAGCTCCCCCGATACCGTCGACCTCG
ATCGAGGGGGGGCCCGGTACCCAATTCGCCCTATAGTGAGTCGTATTACGCGCGCTCACTGGCCGTCGTT
TTACAACGTCGTGACTGGGAAAACCCTGGCGTTACCCAACTTAATCGCCTTGCAGCACATCCCCCTTTCG
CCAGCTGGCGTAATAGCGAAGAGGCCCGCACCGATCGCCCTTCCCAACAGTTGCGCAGCCTGAATGGCGA
ATGGG
[124 nt withheld, positions 8686-8809]
C
[91 nt withheld, positions 8811-8901]
A
[49 nt withheld, positions 8903-8951]
CCTTTGACGTTGGAGTCCACGTTCTTT
[37 nt withheld, positions 8979-9015]
ACCCTATCTCGGTCTATTCTTTTGATTTATAAGGGATTTTGCCGATTTCGGCCTATTGGTTAAAAAATGA
GCTGATTTAACAAAAATTTAACGCGAATTTTAACAAAATATTAACGCTTACAATTTAGGTGGCACTTTTC
GGGGAAATGTGCGCGGAACCCCTATTTGTTTATTTTTCTAAATACATTCAAATATGTATCCGCTCATGAG
ACAATAACCCTGATAAATGCTTCAATAATATTGAAAAAGGAAGAGTATGAGTATTCAACATTTCCGTGTC
GCCCTTATTCCCTTTTTTGCGGCATTTTGCCTTCCTGTTTTTGCTCACCCAGAAACGCTGGTGAAAGTAA
AAGATGCTGAAGA
Features (pLannotate 1.2.2; 28 found; start..end, strand, type, name):
    925..1513    +  rep_origin     ori: high-copy-number ColE1/pMB1/pBR322/pUC origin of replication
   1696..1788    +  CDS            lacI (fragment): lac repressor; lacI; The lac repressor binds to the lac operator to inhibit transcription in E. coli. This inhibition can be relieved by adding lactose or isopropyl-β-D-thiogalactopyranoside (IPTG).
   1801..1822    +  protein_bind   CAP binding site: CAP binding activates transcription in the presence of cAMP. E. coli catabolite activator protein
   1837..1867    +  promoter       lac promoter: promoter for the E. coli lac operon
   1875..1891    +  protein_bind   lac operator: The lac repressor binds to the lac operator to inhibit transcription in E. coli. This inhibition can be relieved by adding lactose or isopropyl-β-D-thiogalactopyranoside (IPTG). lac repressor encoded by lacI
   1936..1954    +  promoter       T3 promoter: promoter for bacteriophage T3 RNA polymerase
   1967..1995    +  misc_feature   MCS (fragment): pBluescript multiple cloning site
   2262..4490    -  CDS            VP1: CAPSD_AAV2S - Experimental evidence at protein level: Swiss-Prot protein existence level 1. Capsid protein self-assembles to form an icosahedral capsid with a T=1 symmetry, about 22 nm in diameter, and consisting of 60 copies of three size variants of the capsid protein VP1, VP2 and VP3 which differ in their N-terminus. The capsid encapsulates the genomic ssDNA. Binds to host cell heparan sulfate and uses host ITGA5-ITGB1 as coreceptor on the cell surface to provide virion attachment to target cell. This attachment induces virion internalization predominantly through clathrin-dependent endocyt
   4510..5127    -  CDS            Rep52 (fragment): REP52_AAV2S - Experimental evidence at protein level: Swiss-Prot protein existence level 1. Plays a critical role during packaging of viral DNA into empty capsids, where they are thought to be part of the packaging motor complex. The single stranded genomic DNA is packaged in a 3' to 5' direction and requires the association between viral DNA and Rep40. Regulates host PKA activity by interacting with host PRKX as a mechanism to interfere with helper virus propagation and to promote its own replication. From Adeno-associated virus 2 (isolate Srivastava/1982) (AAV-2).
   5133..5153    -  promoter       tight TRE promoter (fragment): Tet-responsive promoter PTight, consisting of seven tet operator sequences followed by the minimal CMV promoter
   5170..5190    -  promoter       tight TRE promoter (fragment): Tet-responsive promoter PTight, consisting of seven tet operator sequences followed by the minimal CMV promoter
   5207..5227    -  promoter       tight TRE promoter (fragment): Tet-responsive promoter PTight, consisting of seven tet operator sequences followed by the minimal CMV promoter
   5244..5264    -  promoter       tight TRE promoter (fragment): Tet-responsive promoter PTight, consisting of seven tet operator sequences followed by the minimal CMV promoter
   5281..5301    -  promoter       tight TRE promoter (fragment): Tet-responsive promoter PTight, consisting of seven tet operator sequences followed by the minimal CMV promoter
   5318..5338    -  promoter       tight TRE promoter (fragment): Tet-responsive promoter PTight, consisting of seven tet operator sequences followed by the minimal CMV promoter
   5355..5375    -  promoter       tight TRE promoter (fragment): Tet-responsive promoter PTight, consisting of seven tet operator sequences followed by the minimal CMV promoter
   5392..5412    -  promoter       tight TRE promoter (fragment): Tet-responsive promoter PTight, consisting of seven tet operator sequences followed by the minimal CMV promoter
   5448..5469    -  promoter       SV40 promoter (fragment): SV40 enhancer and early promoter
   5473..5697    -  polyA_signal   bGH poly(A) signal: bovine growth hormone polyadenylation signal
   5723..5741    +  promoter       SP6 promoter: promoter for bacteriophage SP6 RNA polymerase
   5780..5890    -  CDS            VP48: 3 tandem repeats of the minimal activation domain of herpes simplex virus VP16 (Cheng et al., 2013)
   5820..6496    -  CDS            rtTA3 (fragment): reverse tetracycline transactivator 3 activates expression from Tet-responsive promoters in the presence of doxycycline
   6537..8399    -  CDS            Rep78: REP78_AAV2S - Experimental evidence at protein level: Swiss-Prot protein existence level 1. Plays an essential role in the initiation of viral DNA synthesis. Binds specifically to an inverted terminal repeat element (ITR) on the 3' and 5' ends of the viral DNA, where it cleaves a site specifically to generate a priming site for initiation of the synthesis of a complementary strand. Plays also a role as transcriptional regulator, DNA helicase and as key factors in site-specific integration of the viral genome. Regulates host PKA activity by interacting with host PRKX as a mechanism of interferi
   8500..8518    -  promoter       T7 promoter: promoter for bacteriophage T7 RNA polymerase
   8526..8681    +  CDS            lacZα (fragment): LacZα fragment of β-galactosidase; lacZ fragment
   8686..9114    +  rep_origin     f1 ori (sequence partly withheld): f1 bacteriophage origin of replication; arrow indicates direction of (+) strand synthesis
   9167..9271    +  promoter       AmpR promoter: bla
   9272..754     +  CDS            AmpR (across the origin): β-lactamase; bla; confers resistance to ampicillin, carbenicillin, and related antibiotics
