[The description below was written by a language model from this plasmid's Addgene catalogue record and pLannotate feature annotations shown in this document.]
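Description:
iCAP-ROOT is an AAV rep-cap packaging (helper) plasmid that supplies the capsid for ROOT, an AAV9-derived "Retrograde vector Optimized for Organ Tracing". It is catalogued on a pUC57-mini backbone as a mammalian expression/AAV vector. In bacteria it is propagated through a high-copy ColE1/pUC origin with ampicillin selection (AmpR under its own bla promoter). The annotated sequence of about 9.4 kb also carries an f1 origin and pBluescript-like remnants (lac promoter/operator, lacZα fragment, partial MCS, and T3, T7 and SP6 promoters). No ITRs are annotated, which fits a trans-acting helper rather than a packageable genome.

The payload lies on the reverse strand and follows the tTA-TRE amplification design that the depositor cites as its parent. A full-length AAV2 Rep78 open reading frame is followed by a tetracycline-transactivator coding sequence with VP16-derived activation repeats and a bGH polyadenylation signal. The annotation tool matches this sequence to an rtTA3 fragment, whereas the depositor comment describes it as tTA. Downstream, an array of tet-operator repeats (scored as fragments of the tight TRE promoter) precedes a C-terminal Rep52 fragment, the region that would contain the p41 promoter listed in the record. This is followed by the synthetic ROOT VP1 gene, which the tool labels by homology to AAV2 VP1. In this arrangement the transactivator acts on the TRE to boost capsid gene transcription.

The plasmid would typically be co-transfected into producer cells with an ITR-flanked transgene plasmid and an adenoviral helper to make ROOT-packaged AAV. The associated work concerns somatosensory innervation of adipose tissue, which suggests use for retrograde labelling of neurons that innervate peripheral organs. The record does not specify which capsid changes distinguish ROOT from AAV9.
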