Addgene plasmid #192262: iCAP-ROOT
Purpose: AAV9 derived Retrograde vector Optimized for Organ Tracing (ROOT) capsid
Depositing lab: Li Ye. Depositing organization: Scripps California (The Scripps Research Institute). Publication: The role of somatosensory innervation of adipose tissues. Wang Y, Leung VH, Zhang Y, Nudell VS, Loud M, Servin-Vences MR, Yang D, Wang K, Moya-Garzon MD, Li VL, Long JZ, Patapoutian A, Ye L. Nature. 2022 Sep;609(7927):569-574. doi: 10.1038/s41586-022-05137-7. Epub 2022 Aug 31. PubMed 36045288.
Backbone
  Vector backbone: pUC57-mini
  Vector type: Mammalian Expression, AAV
Growth in bacteria
  Bacterial resistance: Ampicillin, 100 μg/mL
  Growth temperature: 37°C
  Growth strain: NEB Stable
  Copy number: Unknown
Gene/Insert
  Gene/Insert name: Synthetic construct for ROOT VP1 gene (alt name: ROOT)
  Species: Synthetic
  Promoter: p41
  Cloning method: Gibson Cloning
  Sequencing primers: 5′ unknown
Terms and licenses: Academic/Nonprofit Terms; Industry Terms: Not Available to Industry
Depositor comments: Please note that the rep-cap construct is generated based on tTA-TRE amplification vector from Gradinaru lab (Addgene #103006; PubMed 28671695).
How to cite: iCAP-ROOT was a gift from Li Ye (Addgene plasmid # 192262 ; http://n2t.net/addgene:192262 ; RRID:Addgene_192262)
